>Addgene plasmid #31446 | pRLCon1-1746 | depositor full sequence | sequence record 14397 | Author sequence
TCAATATTGGCCATTAGCCATATTATTCATTGGTTATATAGCATAAATCAATATTGGCTATTGGCCATTG
CATACGTTGTATCTATATCATAATATGTACATTTATATTGGCTCATGTCCAATATGACCGCCATGTTGGC
ATTGATTATTGACTAGTTATTAATAGTAATCAATTACGGGGTCATTAGTTCATAGCCCATATATGGAGTT
CCGCGTTACATAACTTACGGTAAATGGCCCGCCTGGCTGACCGCCCAACGACCCCCGCCCATTGACGTCA
ATAATGACGTATGTTCCCATAGTAACGCCAATAGGGACTTTCCATTGACGTCAATGGGTGGAGTATTTAC
GGTAAACTGCCCACTTGGCAGTACATCAAGTGTATCATATGCCAAGTCCGCCCCCTATTGACGTCAATGA
CGGTAAATGGCCCGCCTGGCATTATGCCCAGTACATGACCTTACGGGACTTTCCTACTTGGCAGTACATC
TACGTATTAGTCATCGCTATTACCATGGTGATGCGGTTTTGGCAGTACACCAATGGGCGTGGATAGCGGT
TTGACTCACGGGGATTTCCAAGTCTCCACCCCATTGACGTCAATGGGAGTTTGTTTTGGCACCAAAATCA
ACGGGACTTTCCAAAATGTCGTAACAACTGCGATCGCCCGCCCCGTTGACGCAAATGGGCGGTAGGCGTG
TACGGTGGGAGGTCTATATAAGCAGAGCTCGTTTAGTGAACCGTCAGATCACTAGAAGCTTTATTGCGGT
AGTTTATCACAGTTAAATTGCTAACGCAGTCAGTGCTTCTGACACAACAGTCTCGAACTTAAGCTGCAGT
GACTCTCTTAAGGTAGCCTTGCAGAAGTTGGTCGTGAGGCACTGGGCAGGTAAGTATCAAGGTTACAAGA
CAGGTTTAAGGAGACCAATAGAAACTGGGCTTGTCGAGACAGAGAAGACTCTTGCGTTTCTGATAGGCAC
CTATTGGTCTTACTGACATCCACTTTGCCTTTCTCTCCACAGGTGTCCACTCCCAGTTCAATTACAGCTC
TTAAGGCTAGAGTACTTAATACGACTCACTATAGGCTAGCCACCATGGCTTCCAAGGTGTACGACCCCGA
GCAACGCAAACGCATGATCACTGGGCCTCAGTGGTGGGCTCGCTGCAAGCAAATGAACGTGCTGGACTCC
TTCATCAACTACTATGATTCCGAGAAGCACGCCGAGAACGCCGTGATTTTTCTGCATGGTAACGCTGCCT
CCAGCTACCTGTGGAGGCACGTCGTGCCTCACATCGAGCCCGTGGCTAGATGCATCATCCCTGATCTGAT
CGGAATGGGTAAGTCCGGCAAGAGCGGGAATGGCTCATATCGCCTCCTGGATCACTACAAGTACCTCACC
GCTTGGTTCGAGCTGCTGAACCTTCCAAAGAAAATCATCTTTGTGGGCCACGACTGGGGGGCTTGTCTGG
CCTTTCACTACTCCTACGAGCACCAAGACAAGATCAAGGCCATCGTCCATGCTGAGAGTGTCGTGGACGT
GATCGAGTCCTGGGACGAGTGGCCTGACATCGAGGAGGATATCGCCCTGATCAAGAGCGAAGAGGGCGAG
AAAATGGTGCTTGAGAATAACTTCTTCGTCGAGACCATGCTCCCAAGCAAGATCATGCGGAAACTGGAGC
CTGAGGAGTTCGCTGCCTACCTGGAGCCATTCAAGGAGAAGGGCGAGGTTAGACGGCCTACCCTCTCCTG
GCCTCGCGAGATCCCTCTCGTTAAGGGAGGCAAGCCCGACGTCGTCCAGATTGTCCGCAACTACAACGCC
TACCTTCGGGCCAGCGACGATCTGCCTAAGATGTTCATCGAGTCCGACCCTGGGTTCTTTTCCAACGCTA
TTGTCGAGGGAGCTAAGAAGTTCCCTAACACCGAGTTCGTGAAGGTGAAGGGCCTCCACTTCAGCCAGGA
GGACGCTCCAGATGAAATGGGTAAGTACATCAAGAGCTTCGTGGAGCGCGTGCTGAAGAACGAGCAGTAA
TTCTAGTTAGCAAGCCGCTGGGGCTTGGGGGCTCCACTGGCTCCCCCCAGCCCCCTAAGAGAGCACCTGG
TGATCACGTGGTCACGGCAAAGGAAGACGTGATGCCAGGACCAGTCCCAGAGCAGGAATGGGAAGGATGA
AGGGCCCGAGAACATGGCCTAAGGGCCACATCCCACTGCCACCCTTGACGCCCTGCTCTGGATAACAAGA
CTTTGACTTGGGGAGACCTCTACTGCCTTGGACAACTTTTCTCATGTTGAAGCCACTGCCTTCACCTTCA
CCTTCATCCATGTCCAACCCCCGACTTCATCCCAAAGGACAGCCGCCTGGAGATGACTTGAGGCCTTACT
TAAACCCAGCTCCCTTCTTCCCTAGCCTGGTGCTTCTCCTCTCCTAGCCCCTGTCATGGTGTCCAGACAG
AGCCCTGTGAGGCTGGGTCCAATTGTGGCACTTGGGGCACCTTGCTCCTCCTTCTGCTGCTGCCCCCACC
TCTGCTGCCTCCCTCTGCTGTCACCTTGCTCAGCCATCCCGTCTTCTCCAACACCACCTCTCCAGAGGCC
AAGGAGGCCTTGGAAACGATTCCCCCAGTCATTCTGGGAACATGTTGTAAGCACTGACTGGGACCAGGCA
CCAGGCAGGGTCTAGAAGGCTGTGGTGAGGGAAGACGCCTTTCTCCTCCAACCCAACCTCATCCTCCTTC
TTCAGGGACTTGGGTGGGTACTTGGGTGAGGATCCCTGAAGGCCTTCAACCCGAGAAAACAAACCCAGGT
TGGCGACTGCAACAGGAACTTGGAGTGGAGAGGAAAAGCATCAGAAAGAGGCAGACCATCCACCAGGCCT
TTGAGAAAGGGTAGAATTCTGGCTGGTAGAGCAGGTGAGATGGGACATTCCAAAGAACAGCCTGAGCCAA
GGCCTAGTGGTAGTAAGAATCTAGCAAGAATTGAGGAAGAATGGTGTGGGAGAGGGATGATGAAGAGAGA
GAGGGCCTGCTGGAGAGCATAGGGTCTGGAACACCAGGCTGAGGTCCTGATCAGCTTCAAGGAGTATGCA
GGGAGCTGGGCTTCCAGAAAATGAACACAGCAGTTCTGCAGAGGACGGGAGGCTGGAAGCTGGGAGGTCA
GGTGGGGTGGATGATATAATGCGGGTGAGAGTAATGAGGCTTGGGGCTGGAGAGGACAAGATGGGTAAAC
CCTCACATCAGAGTGACATCCAGGAGGAATAAGCTCCCAGGGCCTGTCTCAAGCTCTTCCTTACTCCCAG
GCACTGTCTTAAGGCATCTGACATGCATCATCTCATTTAATCCTCCCTTCCTCCCTATTAACCTAGAGAT
TGTTTTTGTTTTTTATTCTCCTCCTCCCTCCCCGCCCTCACCCGCCCCACTCCCTCCTAACCTAGAGATT
GTTACAGAAGCTGAAATTGCGTTCTAAGAGGTGAAGTGATTTTTTTTCTGAAACTCACACAACTAGGAAG
TGGCTGAGTCAGGACTTGAACCCAGGTCTCCCTGGATCAGAACAGGAGCTCTTAACTACAGTGGCTGAAT
AGCTTCTCCAAAGGCTCCCTGTGTTCTCACCGTGATCAAGTTGAGGGGCTTCCGGCTCCCTTCTACAGCC
TCAGAAACCAGACTCGTTCTTCTGGGAACCCTGCCCACTCCCAGGACCAAGATTGGCCTGAGGCTGCACT
AAAATTCACTTAGGGTCGAGCATCCTGTTTGCTGATAAATATTAAGGAGAATTCATGACTCTTGACAGCT
TTTCTCGCGGCCGCTTCCCTTTAGTGAGGGTTAATGCTTCGAGCAGACATGATAAGATACATTGATGAGT
TTGGACAAACCACAACTAGAATGCAGTGAAAAAAATGCTTTATTTGTGAAATTTGTGATGCTATTGCTTT
ATTTGTAACCATTATAAGCTGCAATAAACAAGTTAACAACAACAATTGCATTCATTTTATGTTTCAGGTT
CAGGGGGAGATGTGGGAGGTTTTTTAAAGCAAGTAAAACCTCTACAAATGTGGTAAAATCCGATAAGGAT
CGATCCGGGCTGGCGTAATAGCGAAGAGGCCCGCACCGATCGCCCTTCCCAACAGTTGCGCAGCCTGAAT
GGCGAATGG
[124 nt withheld, positions 4140-4263]
C
[91 nt withheld, positions 4265-4355]
A
[49 nt withheld, positions 4357-4405]
CCTTTGACGTTGGAGTCCACGTTCTTT
[37 nt withheld, positions 4433-4469]
ACCCTATCTCGGTCTATTCTTTTGATTTATAAGGGATTTTGCCGATTTCGGCCTATTGGTTAAAAAATGA
GCTGATTTAACAAAAATTTAACGCGAATTTTAACAAAATATTAACGCTTACAATTTCCTGATGCGGTATT
TTCTCCTTACGCATCTGTGCGGTATTTCACACCGCATACGCGGATCTGCGCAGCACCATGGCCTGAAATA
ACCTCTGAAAGAGGAACTTGGTTAGGTACCTTCTGAGGCGGAAAGAACCAGCTGTGGAATGTGTGTCAGT
TAGGGTGTGGAAAGTCCCCAGGCTCCCCAGCAGGCAGAAGTATGCAAAGCATGCATCTCAATTAGTCAGC
AACCAGGTGTGGAAAGTCCCCAGGCTCCCCAGCAGGCAGAAGTATGCAAAGCATGCATCTCAATTAGTCA
GCAACCATAGTCCCGCCCCTAACTCCGCCCATCCCGCCCCTAACTCCGCCCAGTTCCGCCCATTCTCCGC
CCCATGGCTGACTAATTTTTTTTATTTATGCAGAGGCCGAGGCCGCCTCGGCCTCTGAGCTATTCCAGAA
GTAGTGAGGAGGCTTTTTTGGAGGCCTAGGCTTTTGCAAAAAGCTTGATTCTTCTGACACAACAGTCTCG
AACTTAAGGCTAGAGCCACCATGATTGAACAAGATGGATTGCACGCAGGTTCTCCGGCCGCTTGGGTGGA
GAGGCTATTCGGCTATGACTGGGCACAACAGACAATCGGCTGCTCTGATGCCGCCGTGTTCCGGCTGTCA
GCGCAGGGGCGCCCGGTTCTTTTTGTCAAGACCGACCTGTCCGGTGCCCTGAATGAACTGCAGGACGAGG
CAGCGCGGCTATCGTGGCTGGCCACGACGGGCGTTCCTTGCGCAGCTGTGCTCGACGTTGTCACTGAAGC
GGGAAGGGACTGGCTGCTATTGGGCGAAGTGCCGGGGCAGGATCTCCTGTCATCTCACCTTGCTCCTGCC
GAGAAAGTATCCATCATGGCTGATGCAATGCGGCGGCTGCATACGCTTGATCCGGCTACCTGCCCATTCG
ACCACCAAGCGAAACATCGCATCGAGCGAGCACGTACTCGGATGGAAGCCGGTCTTGTCGATCAGGATGA
TCTGGACGAAGAGCATCAGGGGCTCGCGCCAGCCGAACTGTTCGCCAGGCTCAAGGCGCGCATGCCCGAC
GGCGAGGATCTCGTCGTGACCCATGGCGATGCCTGCTTGCCGAATATCATGGTGGAAAATGGCCGCTTTT
CTGGATTCATCGACTGTGGCCGGCTGGGTGTGGCGGACCGCTATCAGGACATAGCGTTGGCTACCCGTGA
TATTGCTGAAGAGCTTGGCGGCGAATGGGCTGACCGCTTCCTCGTGCTTTACGGTATCGCCGCTCCCGAT
TCGCAGCGCATCGCCTTCTATCGCCTTCTTGACGAGTTCTTCTGAGCGGGACTCTGGGGTTCGAAATGAC
CGACCAAGCGACGCCCAACCTGCCATCACGATGGCCGCAATAAAATATCTTTATTTTCATTACATCTGTG
TGTTGGTTTTTTGTGTGAATCGATAGCGATAAGGATCCGCGTATGGTGCACTCTCAGTACAATCTGCTCT
GATGCCGCATAGTTAAGCCAGCCCCGACACCCGCCAACACCCGCTGACGCGCCCTGACGGGCTTGTCTGC
TCCCGGCATCCGCTTACAGACAAGCTGTGACCGTCTCCGGGAGCTGCATGTGTCAGAGGTTTTCACCGTC
ATCACCGAAACGCGCGAGACGAAAGGGCCTCGTGATACGCCTATTTTTATAGGTTAATGTCATGATAATA
ATGGTTTCTTAGACGTCAGGTGGCACTTTTCGGGGAAATGTGCGCGGAACCCCTATTTGTTTATTTTTCT
AAATACATTCAAATATGTATCCGCTCATGAGACAATAACCCTGATAAATGCTTCAATAATATTGAAAAAG
GAAGAGTATGAGTATTCAACATTTCCGTGTCGCCCTTATTCCCTTTTTTGCGGCATTTTGCCTTCCTGTT
TTTGCTCACCCAGAAACGCTGGTGAAAGTAAAAGATGCTGAAGATCAGTTGGGTGCACGAGTGGGTTACA
TCGAACTGGATCTCAACAGCGGTAAGATCCTTGAGAGTTTTCGCCCCGAAGAACGTTTTCCAATGATGAG
CACTTTTAAAGTTCTGCTATGTGGCGCGGTATTATCCCGTATTGACGCCGGGCAAGAGCAACTCGGTCGC
CGCATACACTATTCTCAGAATGACTTGGTTGAGTACTCACCAGTCACAGAAAAGCATCTTACGGATGGCA
TGACAGTAAGAGAATTATGCAGTGCTGCCATAACCATGAGTGATAACACTGCGGCCAACTTACTTCTGAC
AACGATCGGAGGACCGAAGGAGCTAACCGCTTTTTTGCACAACATGGGGGATCATGTAACTCGCCTTGAT
CGTTGGGAACCGGAGCTGAATGAAGCCATACCAAACGACGAGCGTGACACCACGATGCCTGTAGCAATGG
CAACAACGTTGCGCAAACTATTAACTGGCGAACTACTTACTCTAGCTTCCCGGCAACAATTAATAGACTG
GATGGAGGCGGATAAAGTTGCAGGACCACTTCTGCGCTCGGCCCTTCCGGCTGGCTGGTTTATTGCTGAT
AAATCTGGAGCCGGTGAGCGTGGGTCTCGCGGTATCATTGCAGCACTGGGGCCAGATGGTAAGCCCTCCC
GTATCGTAGTTATCTACACGACGGGGAGTCAGGCAACTATGGATGAACGAAATAGACAGATCGCTGAGAT
AGGTGCCTCACTGATTAAGCATTGGTAACTGTCAGACCAAGTTTACTCATATATACTTTAGATTGATTTA
AAACTTCATTTTTAATTTAAAAGGATCTAGGTGAAGATCCTTTTTGATAATCTCATGACCAAAATCCCTT
AACGTGAGTTTTCGTTCCACTGAGCGTCAGACCCCGTAGAAAAGATCAAAGGATCTTCTTGAGATCCTTT
TTTTCTGCGCGTAATCTGCTGCTTGCAAACAAAAAAACCACCGCTACCAGCGGTGGTTTGTTTGCCGGAT
CAAGAGCTACCAACTCTTTTTCCGAAGGTAACTGGCTTCAGCAGAGCGCAGATACCAAATACTGTTCTTC
TAGTGTAGCCGTAGTTAGGCCACCACTTCAAGAACTCTGTAGCACCGCCTACATACCTCGCTCTGCTAAT
CCTGTTACCAGTGGCTGCTGCCAGTGGCGATAAGTCGTGTCTTACCGGGTTGGACTCAAGACGATAGTTA
CCGGATAAGGCGCAGCGGTCGGGCTGAACGGGGGGTTCGTGCACACAGCCCAGCTTGGAGCGAACGACCT
ACACCGAACTGAGATACCTACAGCGTGAGCTATGAGAAAGCGCCACGCTTCCCGAAGGGAGAAAGGCGGA
CAGGTATCCGGTAAGCGGCAGGGTCGGAACAGGAGAGCGCACGAGGGAGCTTCCAGGGGGAAACGCCTGG
TATCTTTATAGTCCTGTCGGGTTTCGCCACCTCTGACTTGAGCGTCGATTTTTGTGATGCTCGTCAGGGG
GGCGGAGCCTATGGAAAAACGCCAGCAACGCGGCCTTTTTACGGTTCCTGGCCTTTTGCTGGCCTTTTGC
TCACATGGCTCGACAGATCT
Features (pLannotate 1.2.2; 19 found; start..end, strand, type, name):
    140..517     +  enhancer       CMV enhancer: human cytomegalovirus immediate early enhancer
    518..729     +  promoter       CMV promoter: human cytomegalovirus (CMV) immediate early promoter
    890..1022    +  intron         chimeric intron: chimera between introns from human β-globin and immunoglobulin heavy chain genes
   1067..1085    +  promoter       T7 promoter: promoter for bacteriophage T7 RNA polymerase
   1095..2030    +  CDS            hRluc: Renilla luciferase human codon-optimized
   3798..3815    -  promoter       T3 promoter (fragment): promoter for bacteriophage T3 RNA polymerase
   3833..3954    -  polyA_signal   SV40 poly(A) signal: SV40 polyadenylation signal
   3977..4045    -  CDS            large T antigen (fragment): large T antigen from SV40 (simian virus 40)
   4069..4136    +  CDS            lacZα (fragment): LacZα fragment of β-galactosidase; lacZ fragment
   4140..4568    +  rep_origin     f1 ori (sequence partly withheld): f1 bacteriophage origin of replication; arrow indicates direction of (+) strand synthesis
   4596..4647    -  misc_feature   bom (fragment): basis of mobility region from pBR322
   4712..5069    +  promoter       SV40 promoter: SV40 enhancer and early promoter
   5120..5911    +  CDS            neo: KKA2_KLEPN - Also known as kan, nptII. Experimental evidence at protein level: Swiss-Prot protein existence level 1. Resistance to kanamycin, neomycin, paromomycin, ribostamycin, butirosin and gentamicin B. From Klebsiella pneumoniae.
   5978..6026    +  polyA_signal   poly(A) signal: synthetic polyadenylation signal
   6046..6100    -  misc_feature   bom (fragment): basis of mobility region from pBR322
   6202..6237    -  CDS            rop (fragment): Rop protein, which maintains plasmids at low copy number; rop
   6332..6436    +  promoter       AmpR promoter: bla
   6437..7297    +  CDS            AmpR: β-lactamase; bla; confers resistance to ampicillin, carbenicillin, and related antibiotics
   7468..8056    +  rep_origin     ori: high-copy-number ColE1/pMB1/pBR322/pUC origin of replication
