[The description below was written by a language model from this plasmid's Addgene catalogue record and pLannotate feature annotations shown in this document.]
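Description:
pRLCon1-1746 is a mammalian Renilla luciferase reporter plasmid built on the pRL-Con backbone and carrying a 1,746 bp "short" version of the human HNF4A 3'UTR. It is propagated in E. coli as a high-copy plasmid through a ColE1/pUC-type origin and selected with ampicillin via the β-lactamase gene. An f1 origin is also present, along with small leftover fragments of lacZα, bom and rop from earlier vector lineages. An SV40 early promoter driving the neomycin phosphotransferase gene, followed by a synthetic poly(A) signal, provides a marker that could in principle allow G418 selection in mammalian cells.

The reporter unit consists of the CMV immediate early enhancer and promoter, a chimeric β-globin/immunoglobulin intron that promotes efficient processing of the transcript, a T7 promoter, and the human codon-optimized Renilla luciferase (hRluc) coding sequence. The annotation leaves a gap between the end of hRluc and the T3 promoter fragment and SV40 polyadenylation signal. Its size matches the HNF4A 3'UTR insert, which was cloned between a SpeI site (destroyed) and a NotI site (retained), although the insert itself is not annotated in the feature table. The SV40 poly(A) element is called on the minus strand, so the table does not clearly identify which signal terminates the reporter transcript.

With the UTR placed downstream of the luciferase open reading frame, luciferase output reflects the influence of regulatory elements within the HNF4A 3'UTR, such as miRNA target sites, on mRNA stability or translation. The depositor states the purpose as measuring the regulatory potential of the 3'UTR. Minor discrepancies between the depositor's assembled sequence and the repository's quality control sequence are noted and are not expected to affect function.
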