Addgene plasmid #31446: pRLCon1-1746
Depositing lab: Gerhart Ryffel. Depositing organization: Universitaetsklinikum Essen. Publication: A systematic analysis of the 3'UTR of HNF4A mRNA reveals an interplay of regulatory elements including miRNA target sites. Wirsing A, Senkel S, Klein-Hitpass L, Ryffel GU. PLoS One. 2011;6(11):e27438. Epub 2011 Nov 30. 10.1371/journal.pone.0027438 PubMed 22140441.
Backbone
  Vector backbone: pRL-Con
  Backbone size w/o insert (bp): 6380
  Vector type: Mammalian Expression, Luciferase
Growth in bacteria
  Bacterial resistance: Ampicillin, 100 μg/mL
  Growth temperature: 37°C
  Growth strain: DH5alpha
  Copy number: High Copy
Gene/Insert
  Gene/Insert name: HNF4A 3'UTR (short)
  Species: H. sapiens (human)
  Insert size (bp): 1746
  Entrez Gene: HNF4A (a.k.a. FRTS4, HNF4, HNF4a7, HNF4a8, HNF4a9, HNF4alpha, MODY, MODY1, NR2A1, NR2A21, TCF, TCF-14, TCF14)
  Cloning method: Restriction Enzyme; 5′ cloning site SpeI (destroyed during cloning); 3′ cloning site NotI (not destroyed)
  Sequencing primers: 5′ taacaccgagttcgtgaaggtg
Terms and licenses: Academic/Nonprofit Terms; Industry Terms: Not Available to Industry
Depositor comments: To measure regulatory potential of 3'UTR Please note that there are some small discrepancies between Addgene's quality control sequence and the assembled sequence from the depositor. These discrepancies should not affect the function of the plasmid.
How to cite: pRLCon1-1746 was a gift from Gerhart Ryffel (Addgene plasmid # 31446 ; http://n2t.net/addgene:31446 ; RRID:Addgene_31446)
