>Addgene plasmid #31446 | pRLCon1-1746 | addgene partial sequence | sequence record 37135 | EBV-rev 5'-GTGGTTTGTCCAAACTCATC-3'
CNCNACNTACCCTCACTAAAGGGAAGCGGCCGCGAGAAAAGCTGTCAAGAGTCATGAATTCTCCTTAATA
TTTATCAGCAAACAGGATGCTCGACCCTAAGTGAATTTTAGTGCAGCCTCAGGCCAATCTTGGTCCTGGG
AGTGGGCAGGGTTCCCAGAAGAACGAGTCTGGTTTCTGAGGCTGTAGAAGGGAGCCGGAAGCCCCTCAAC
TTGATCACGGTGAGAACACAGGGAGCCTTTGGAGAAGCTATTCAGCCACTGTAGTTAAGAGCTCCTGTTC
TGATCCAGGGAGACCTGGGTTCAAGTCCTGACTCAGCCACTTCCTAGTTGTGTGAGTTTCAGAAAAAAAA
TCACTTCACCTCTTAGAACGCAATTTCAGCTTCTGTAACAATCTCTAGGTTAGGAGGGAGTGGGGCGGGT
GAGGGCGGGGAGGGAGGAGGAGAATAAAAAACAAAAACAATCTCTAGGTTAATAGGGAGGAAGGGAGGAT
TAAATGAGATGATGCATGTCAGATGCCTTAAGACAGTGCCTGGGAGTAAGGAAGAGCTTGAGACAGGCCC
TGGGAGCTTATTCCTCCTGGATGTCACTCTGATGTGAGGGTTTACCCATCTTGTCCTCTCCAGCCCCAAG
CCTCATTACTCTCACCCACATTATATCATCCACCCCACCTGACCTCCCAGCTTCCAGCCTCCCGTCCTCT
GCAGAACTGCTGTGTTCATTTTCTGGAAGCCCAGCTCCCTGCATACTCCTTGAAGCTGATCAGGACCTCA
GCCTGGTGTTCCAGACCCTATGCTCTCCAGCAGGCCCTCTCTCTCTTCATCATCCCTCTCCCACACCATT
CTTCCTCAATTCTTGCTAGATTCTTACTACCACTAGGCCTTGGCTCAGGCTGTTCTTTGGAATGTCCCAT
CTCACCTGCTCTACCAGCCAGAATTCTACCCTTCTC
